>Addgene plasmid #199459 | pCA28-pMa-PspCas13b crRNA-TS1 | addgene full sequence | sequence record 392217 | Addgene NGS Result
GACGGATCGGGAGATCTCCCGATCCCCTATGGTGCACTCTCAGTACAATCTGCTCTGATGCCGCATAGTT
AAGCCAGTATCTGCTCCCTGCTTGTGTGTTGGAGGTCGCTGAGTAGTGCGCGAGCAAAATTTAAGCTACA
ACAAGGCAAGGCTTGACCGACAATTCCATGAAGAATCTGCTTAGGGTTAGGCGTTTTGCGCTGCTTCGCG
ATGTACGGGCCAGATATACGCGTTGACGTTAGTACCGGGCCCGCTCTAGAGATCCGACGCGCCATCTCTA
GGCCCGCGCCGGCCCCCTCGCACGGACTTGTGGGAGAAGCTCGGCTACTCCCCTGCCCCGGTTAATTTGC
ATATAATATTTCCTAGTAACTATAGAGGCTTAATGTGCGATAAAAGACAGATAATCTGTTCTTTTTAATA
CTAGCTACATTTTACATGATAGGCTTGGATTTCTATAACTTCGTATAGCATACATTATACGAAGTTATAA
ACAGCACAAAAGGAAACTCACCCTAACTGTAAAGTAATTGTGTGTTTTGAGACTATAAGTATCCCTTGGA
GAACCACCTTGTTGGCCTCCTCGGAGAGCATCGGTGCGTTGTGGAAGGTCCAGTTTTGAGGGGCTATTAC
AACTTTTTTCTCGAGTACTAGGATCCATTAGGCGGCCGCGTGGATAACCGTATTACGGGCTAATTCACTC
CCAACGAACTCACATGTGAGCAAAAGGCCAGCAAAAGGCCAGGAACCGTAAAAAGGCCGCGTTGCTGGCG
TTTTTCCATAGGCTCCGCCCCCCTGACGAGCATCACAAAAATCGACGCTCAAGTCAGAGGTGGCGAAACC
CGACAGGACTATAAAGATACCAGGCGTTTCCCCCTGGAAGCTCCCTCGTGCGCTCTCCTGTTCCGACCCT
GCCGCTTACCGGATACCTGTCCGCCTTTCTCCCTTCGGGAAGCGTGGCGCTTTCTCATAGCTCACGCTGT
AGGTATCTCAGTTCGGTGTAGGTCGTTCGCTCCAAGCTGGGCTGTGTGCACGAACCCCCCGTTCAGCCCG
ACCGCTGCGCCTTATCCGGTAACTATCGTCTTGAGTCCAACCCGGTAAGACACGACTTATCGCCACTGGC
AGCAGCCACTGGTAACAGGATTAGCAGAGCGAGGTATGTAGGCGGTGCTACAGAGTTCTTGAAGTGGTGG
CCTAACTACGGCTACACTAGAAGAACAGTATTTGGTATCTGCGCTCTGCTGAAGCCAGTTACCTTCGGAA
AAAGAGTTGGTAGCTCTTGATCCGGCAAACAAACCACCGCTGGTAGCGGTGGTTTTTTTGTTTGCAAGCA
GCAGATTACGCGCAGAAAAAAAGGATCTCAAGAAGATCCTTTGATCTTTTCTACGGGGTCTGACGCTCAG
TGGAACGAAAACTCACGTTAAGGGATTTTGGTCATGAGATTATCAAAAAGGATCTTCACCTAGATCCTTT
TAAATTAAAAATGAAGTTTTAAATCAATCTAAAGTATATATGAGTAAACTTGGTCTGACAGTTACCAATG
CTTAATCAGTGAGGCACCTATCTCAGCGATCTGTCTATTTCGTTCATCCATAGTTGCCTGACTCCCCGTC
GTGTAGATAACTACGATACGGGAGGGCTTACCATCTGGCCCCAGTGCTGCAATGATACCGCGAGAACCAC
GCTCACCGGCTCCAGATTTATCAGCAATAAACCAGCCAGCCGGAAGGGCCGAGCGCAGAAGTGGTCCTGC
AACTTTATCCGCCTCCATCCAGTCTATTAATTGTTGCCGGGAAGCTAGAGTAAGTAGTTCGCCAGTTAAT
AGTTTGCGCAACGTTGTTGCCATTGCTACAGGCATCGTGGTGTCACGCTCGTCGTTTGGTATGGCTTCAT
TCAGCTCCGGTTCCCAACGATCAAGGCGAGTTACATGATCCCCCATGTTGTGCAAAAAAGCGGTTAGCTC
CTTCGGTCCTCCGATCGTTGTCAGAAGTAAGTTGGCCGCAGTGTTATCACTCATGGTTATGGCAGCACTG
CATAATTCTCTTACTGTCATGCCATCCGTAAGATGCTTTTCTGTGACTGGTGAGTACTCAACCAAGTCAT
TCTGAGAATAGTGTATGCGGCGACCGAGTTGCTCTTGCCCGGCGTCAATACGGGATAATACCGCGCCACA
TAGCAGAACTTTAAAAGTGCTCATCATTGGAAAACGTTCTTCGGGGCGAAAACTCTCAAGGATCTTACCG
CTGTTGAGATCCAGTTCGATGTAACCCACTCGTGCACCCAACTGATCTTCAGCATCTTTTACTTTCACCA
GCGTTTCTGGGTGAGCAAAAACAGGAAGGCAAAATGCCGCAAAAAAGGGAATAAGGGCGACACGGAAATG
TTGAATACTCATACTCTTCCTTTTTCAATATTATTGAAGCATTTATCAGGGTTATTGTCTCATGAGCGGA
TACATATTTGAATGTATTTAGAAAAATAAACAAATAGGGGTTCCGCGCACATTTCCCCGAAAAGTGCCAC
CTGACGTC
Features (pLannotate 1.2.2; 7 found; start..end, strand, type, name):
     28..80      -  misc_feature   bom (fragment): basis of mobility region from pBR322
    455..488     +  protein_bind   loxP: Cre-mediated recombination occurs in the 8-bp core sequence (GCATACAT). Cre recombinase
    624..639     +  promoter       TEF1 promoter (fragment): S. cerevisiae TEF1; promoter for EF-1α
    687..708     +  LTR            3' LTR (ΔU3) (fragment): self-inactivating 3' long terminal repeat (LTR) from HIV-1
    773..1361    -  rep_origin     ori: high-copy-number ColE1/pMB1/pBR322/pUC origin of replication
   1532..2392    -  CDS            AmpR: β-lactamase; bla; confers resistance to ampicillin, carbenicillin, and related antibiotics
   2393..2497    -  promoter       AmpR promoter: bla
