[The description below was written by a language model from this plasmid's Addgene catalogue record and pLannotate feature annotations shown in this document.]
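Description:
pCA28-pMa-PspCas13b crRNA-TS1 is a small (about 2.5 kb) CRISPR guide-expression plasmid, catalogued as built on a pUC19 backbone, that produces a crRNA for the RNA-targeting nuclease PspCas13b. It is maintained in E. coli as a high-copy plasmid through the ColE1/pUC-type origin of replication and is selected with ampicillin via the β-lactamase gene (AmpR) and its native bla promoter. These are the only full-length elements that the automated annotation identifies.

According to the catalogue entry, the payload is a crRNA cassette in which a mouse U6 promoter, an RNA polymerase III promoter suited to making short, uncapped, non-polyadenylated transcripts, drives a spacer directed against a target sequence called TS1, with the species listed as human. The name implies that the spacer is joined to the PspCas13b direct repeat scaffold, so the transcript can load into PspCas13b or a catalytically inactive derivative supplied from a separate construct. The plasmid encodes no Cas protein and carries no mammalian selection marker or reporter.

The feature table does not annotate the U6 promoter or the crRNA itself, which presumably lie in the unannotated region upstream of the origin. That region contains a single annotated loxP site, whose role the record does not explain. It also contains very short fragment matches to a bom region, a yeast TEF1 promoter and an HIV-1 3′ LTR. At roughly 15 to 50 nt these are most likely incidental similarities rather than functional parts, and the plasmid should not be regarded as a lentiviral or yeast vector.

The associated publication concerns gene activation guided by transcription factors bound to nascent RNA, which is consistent with using this guide to direct a Cas13b-based effector to TS1-containing transcripts in transfected mammalian cells.
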