Addgene plasmid #199459: pCA28-pMa-PspCas13b crRNA-TS1
Purpose: U6-driven crRNA targeting TS1 sequence (CCTCCTCGGAGAGCATCGGTGC )
Depositing lab: Baohui Chen. Depositing organization: Zhejiang University School of Medicine. Publication: Gene activation guided by nascent RNA-bound transcription factors. Liang Y, Xu H, Cheng T, Fu Y, Huang H, Qian W, Wang J, Zhou Y, Qian P, Yin Y, Xu P, Zou W, Chen B. Nat Commun. 2022 Nov 28;13(1):7329. doi: 10.1038/s41467-022-35041-7. PubMed 36443367.
Backbone
  Vector backbone: pUC19
  Vector type: CRISPR
Growth in bacteria
  Bacterial resistance: Ampicillin, 100 μg/mL
  Growth temperature: 37°C
  Growth strain: NEB Stable
  Copy number: High Copy
Gene/Insert
  Gene/Insert name: TS1 crRNA
  gRNA/shRNA sequence: CCTCCTCGGAGAGCATCGGTGC
  Species: H. sapiens (human)
  Promoter: mouse U6
  Cloning method: Restriction Enzyme; 5′ cloning site unknown (unknown if destroyed)
Terms and licenses: Academic/Nonprofit Terms; Industry Terms: Not Available to Industry
How to cite: pCA28-pMa-PspCas13b crRNA-TS1 was a gift from Baohui Chen (Addgene plasmid # 199459 ; http://n2t.net/addgene:199459 ; RRID:Addgene_199459)
